# Supplementary material for: OpenTn5: Open-Source Resource for Robust and Scalable Tn5 Transposase Purification and Characterization
Source: bioRxiv preprint, doi:10.1101/2024.07.11.602973, version 1 (2024-07-13)
Supplement: OpenTn5 pETv2 10His-pG-Tn5 (E54K, L372P) DNA Sequence as GenBank [file 602973_file06.zip › OpenTn5 pETv2 10His-pG-Tn5 (E54K, L372P).gbk]

LOCUS       VR124_pETv2_10Hi        6986 bp DNA     circular SYN 13-FEB-2023
DEFINITION  .
ACCESSION   .
VERSION     .
KEYWORDS    .
SOURCE      synthetic DNA construct
  ORGANISM  synthetic DNA construct
REFERENCE   1  (bases 1 to 6986)
  AUTHORS   Jan Soroczynski
  TITLE     Direct Submission
  JOURNAL   Exported Feb 13, 2023 from SnapGene 6.2.1
            https://www.snapgene.com
COMMENT     In NEB T7 Express lysY/Iq strain (C3013)
FEATURES             Location/Qualifiers
     source          1..6986
                     /mol_type="other DNA"
                     /organism="synthetic DNA construct"
     misc_feature    1..23
                     /label=Consensus phi-10 (T7) promoter (T7pCONS)
                     /note="color: #ff99cc; direction: RIGHT"
     promoter        1..19
                     /label=T7 promoter
                     /note="promoter for bacteriophage T7 RNA polymerase"
                     /note="color: #ffffff; direction: RIGHT"
     misc_feature    20..23
                     /label=Inserted
                     /note="color: #ccffcc"
     protein_bind    24..48
                     /label=lac operator
                     /bound_moiety="lac repressor encoded by lacI"
                     /note="The lac repressor binds to the lac operator to 
                     inhibit transcription in E. coli. This inhibition can be 
                     relieved by adding lactose or 
                     isopropyl-beta-D-thiogalactopyranoside (IPTG)."
                     /note="color: #31849b"
     RBS             63..85
                     /note="efficient ribosome binding site from bacteriophage 
                     T7 gene 10 (Olins and Rangwala, 1989)"
                     /note="color: #a6acb3"
     misc_feature    73..85
                     /label=Shine-Dalgarno
                     /note="color: #ffff99; direction: RIGHT"
     misc_feature    86..100
                     /label=TIR-2 Sequence
                     /note="color: #ccffcc; direction: RIGHT"
     CDS             104..133
                     /codon_start=1
                     /product="10xHis affinity tag"
                     /label=10xHis
                     /note="color: #ffffff"
                     /translation="HHHHHHHHHH"
     CDS             167..328
                     /codon_start=1
                     /product="B1 domain of Streptococcal protein G   "
                     /label=GB1
                     /note="effective as a solubilizing fusion partner (Cheng 
                     and Patel, 2004)"
                     /note="color: #33cccc"
                     /translation="YKLILNGKTLKGETTTEAVDAATAEKVFKQYANDNGVDGEWTYDD
                     ATKTFTVTE"
     CDS             416..1840
                     /codon_start=1
                     /product="transposase from the bacterial Tn5 transposon 
                     (Reznikoff, 1993)"
                     /label=Tn5 transposase
                     /note="color: #008080"
                     /translation="ITSALHRAADWAKSVFSSAALGDPRRTARLVNVAAQLAKYSGKSI
                     TISSEGSKAMQEGAYRFIRNPNVSAEAIRKAGAMQTVKLAQEFPELLAIEDTTSLSYRH
                     QVAEELGKLGSIQDKSRGWWVHSVLLLEATTFRTVGLLHQEWWMRPDDPADADEKESGK
                     WLAAAATSRLRMGSMMSNVIAVCDREADIHAYLQDKLAHNERFVVRSKHPRKDVESGLY
                     LYDHLKNQPELGGYQISIPQKGVVDKRGKRKNRPARKASLSLRSGRITLKQGNITLNAV
                     LAEEINPPKGETPLKWLLLTSEPVESLAQALRVIDIYTHRWRIEEFHKAWKTGAGAERQ
                     RMEEPDNLERMVSILSFVAVRLLQLRESFTPPQALRAQGLLKEAEHVESQSAETVLTPD
                     ECQLLGYLDKGKRKRKEKAGSLQWAYMAIARLGGFMDSKRTGIASWGALWEGWEALQSK
                     LDGFLAAKDLMAQGIKI"
     misc_feature    572..574
                     /label=E54K
                     /note="Classical hyperactive Tn5 mutation, promotes Mosaic 
                     EnD Sequence binding.  "
                     /note="color: #ff0000"
     misc_feature    578..580
                     /label=M56
                     /note="M56A is an identified mutant, often introduced in 
                     combination with E54K and L372P, for the reason of 
                     inhibiting downstream translation initiation of the Tnp 
                     (Tn5) inhibitor. 
                     https://doi.org/10.1128/jb.174.4.1229-1239.1992
                     "
                     /note="color: #ffcc00"
     misc_feature    1526..1528
                     /label=L372P
                     /note="Classical hyperactive Tnp mutation, L372P likely 
                     causes a break in an alpha-helix that normally positions 
                     W450 (Reznikoff 2008)."
                     /note="color: #ff0000"
     terminator      1931..1978
                     /label=T7 terminator
                     /note="transcription terminator for bacteriophage T7 RNA 
                     polymerase"
                     /note="color: #ffffff"
     rep_origin      2015..2470
                     /direction=RIGHT
                     /label=f1 ori
                     /note="f1 bacteriophage origin of replication; arrow 
                     indicates direction of (+) strand synthesis"
                     /note="color: #ffff00"
     CDS             complement(2563..3378)
                     /codon_start=1
                     /gene="aph(3')-Ia"
                     /product="aminoglycoside phosphotransferase"
                     /label=KanR
                     /note="confers resistance to kanamycin in bacteria or G418 
                     (Geneticin(R)) in eukaryotes"
                     /note="color: #ccffcc"
                     /translation="MSHIQRETSCSRPRLNSNMDADLYGYKWARDNVGQSGATIYRLYG
                     KPDAPELFLKHGKGSVANDVTDEMVRLNWLTEFMPLPTIKHFIRTPDDAWLLTTAIPGK
                     TAFQVLEEYPDSGENIVDALAVFLRRLHSIPVCNCPFNSDRVFRLAQAQSRMNNGLVDA
                     SDFDDERNGWPVEQVWKEMHKLLPFSPDSVVTHGDFSLDNLIFDEGKLIGCIDVGRVGI
                     ADRYQDLAILWNCLGEFSPSLQKRLFQKYGIDNPDMNKLQFHLMLDEFF"
     rep_origin      3500..4088
                     /direction=RIGHT
                     /label=ori
                     /note="high-copy-number ColE1/pMB1/pBR322/pUC origin of 
                     replication"
                     /note="color: #ffff00"
     misc_feature    4274..4416
                     /label=bom
                     /note="basis of mobility region from pBR322"
                     /note="color: #a6acb3"
     CDS             complement(4518..4709)
                     /codon_start=1
                     /gene="rop"
                     /product="Rop protein, which maintains plasmids at low copy
                     number"
                     /label=rop
                     /note="color: #993366"
                     /translation="MTKQEKTALNMARFIRSQTLTLLEKLNELDADEQADICESLHDHA
                     DELYRSCLARFGDDGENL"
     CDS             complement(5518..6600)
                     /codon_start=1
                     /gene="lacI"
                     /product="lac repressor"
                     /label=lacI
                     /note="The lac repressor binds to the lac operator to 
                     inhibit transcription in E. coli. This inhibition can be 
                     relieved by adding lactose or 
                     isopropyl-beta-D-thiogalactopyranoside (IPTG)."
                     /note="color: #993366"
                     /translation="MKPVTLYDVAEYAGVSYQTVSRVVNQASHVSAKTREKVEAAMAEL
                     NYIPNRVAQQLAGKQSLLIGVATSSLALHAPSQIVAAIKSRADQLGASVVVSMVERSGV
                     EACKAAVHNLLAQRVSGLIINYPLDDQDAIAVEAACTNVPALFLDVSDQTPINSIIFSH
                     EDGTRLGVEHLVALGHQQIALLAGPLSSVSARLRLAGWHKYLTRNQIQPIAEREGDWSA
                     MSGFQQTMQMLNEGIVPTAMLVANDQMALGAMRAITESGLRVGADISVVGYDDTEDSSC
                     YIPPLTTIKQDFRLLGQTSVDRLLQLSQGQAVKGNQLLPVSLVKRKTTLAPNTQTASPR
                     ALADSLMQLARQVSRLESGQ"
     promoter        complement(6601..6678)
                     /gene="lacI"
                     /label=lacI promoter
                     /note="color: #ffffff; direction: LEFT"
ORIGIN
        1 taatacgact cactataggg agaggaattg tgagcggata acaattcccc tctagaaata
       61 attttgttta actttaagaa ggagagcagc tatgcagctt agccatcatc atcatcatca
      121 ccaccaccat catgccgtgg gcggatccgg tggttcaggc ggtagttata aattgatcct
      181 gaacggcaaa actttgaagg gcgaaacaac aacagaagct gttgacgctg ctaccgctga
      241 aaaagtattt aaacagtatg caaacgacaa cggtgttgat ggagaatgga catacgatga
      301 cgcaaccaaa accttcactg tcacagaagg tggtgggagc ggaggcggtg gcagcggtgg
      361 cggcggtagt ggcggtggcg gttcgggcgg cggtggttcg ggtggcggag gcagcattac
      421 cagtgcactg catcgtgcgg cggattgggc gaaaagcgtg ttttctagtg ctgcgctggg
      481 tgatccgcgt cgtaccgcgc gtctggtgaa tgttgcggcg caactggcca aatatagcgg
      541 caaaagcatt accattagca gcgaaggcag caaagccatg caggaaggcg cgtatcgttt
      601 tattcgtaat ccgaacgtga gcgcggaagc gattcgtaaa gcgggtgcca tgcagaccgt
      661 gaaactggcc caggaatttc cggaactgct ggcaattgaa gataccacct ctctgagcta
      721 tcgtcatcag gtggcggaag aactgggcaa actgggtagc attcaggata aaagccgtgg
      781 ttggtgggtg catagcgtgc tgctgctgga agcgaccacc tttcgtaccg tgggcctgct
      841 gcatcaagaa tggtggatgc gtccggatga tccggcggat gcggatgaaa aagaaagcgg
      901 caaatggctg gccgctgctg caacttcgcg tctgcgcatg ggcagcatga tgagcaacgt
      961 gattgcggtg tgcgatcgtg aagcggatat tcatgcgtat ctgcaagata aactggccca
     1021 taacgaacgt tttgtggtgc gtagcaaaca tccgcgtaaa gatgtggaaa gcggcctgta
     1081 tctgtatgat cacctgaaaa accagccgga actgggcggc tatcagatta gcattccgca
     1141 gaaaggcgtg gtggataaac gtggcaaacg taaaaaccgt ccggcgcgta aagcgagcct
     1201 gagcctgcgt agcggccgta ttaccctgaa acagggcaac attaccctga acgcggtgct
     1261 ggccgaagaa attaatccgc cgaaaggcga aaccccgctg aaatggctgc tgctgaccag
     1321 cgagccggtg gaaagtctgg cccaagcgct gcgtgtgatt gatatttata cccatcgttg
     1381 gcgcattgaa gaatttcaca aagcgtggaa aacgggtgcg ggtgcggaac gtcagcgtat
     1441 ggaagaaccg gataacctgg aacgtatggt gagcattctg agctttgtgg cggtgcgtct
     1501 gctgcaactg cgtgaatctt ttactccgcc gcaagcactg cgtgcgcagg gcctgctgaa
     1561 agaagcggaa cacgttgaaa gccagagcgc ggaaaccgtg ctgaccccgg atgaatgcca
     1621 actgctgggc tatctggata aaggcaaacg caaacgcaaa gaaaaagcgg gcagcctgca
     1681 atgggcgtat atggcgattg cgcgtctggg cggctttatg gatagcaaac gtaccggcat
     1741 tgcgagctgg ggtgcgctgt gggaaggttg ggaagcgctg caaagcaaac tggatggctt
     1801 tctggccgcg aaagacctga tggcgcaggg cattaaaatc taactcgagc accaccacca
     1861 ccactgagat ccggctgcta acaaagcccg aaaggaagct gagttggctg ctgccaccgc
     1921 tgagcaataa ctagcataac cccttggggc ctctaaacgg gtcttgaggg gttttttgct
     1981 gaaaggagga actatatccg gattggcgaa tgggnnnnnn nnnnnnnnnn nnnnnnnnnn
     2041 nnnnnnnnnn nnnnnnnnnn nnnnnnnnnn nnnnnnnnnn nnnnnnnnnn nnnnnnnnnn
     2101 nnnnnnnnnn nnnnnnnnnn nnnnnnnnnn nnnnnnnncn nnnnnnnnnn nnnnnnnnnn
     2161 nnnnnnnnnn nnnnnnnnnn nnnnnnnnnn nnnnnnnnnn nnnnnnnnnn nnnnnnnnnn
     2221 nnnnnnnnnn annnnnnnnn nnnnnnnnnn nnnnnnnnnn nnnnnnnnnn nnnnnnnnnn
     2281 cctttgacgt tggagtccac gttctttaat agtggactct tgttccaaac tggaacaaca
     2341 ctcaacccta tctcggtcta ttcttttgat ttataaggga ttttgccgat ttcggcctat
     2401 tggttaaaaa atgagctgat ttaacaaaaa tttaacgcga attttaacaa aatattaacg
     2461 tttacaattt caggtggcac ttttcgggga aatgtgcgcg gaacccctat ttgtttattt
     2521 ttctaaatac attcaaatat gtatccgctc atgaattaat tcttagaaaa actcatcgag
     2581 catcaaatga aactgcaatt tattcatatc aggattatca ataccatatt tttgaaaaag
     2641 ccgtttctgt aatgaaggag aaaactcacc gaggcagttc cataggatgg caagatcctg
     2701 gtatcggtct gcgattccga ctcgtccaac atcaatacaa cctattaatt tcccctcgtc
     2761 aaaaataagg ttatcaagtg agaaatcacc atgagtgacg actgaatccg gtgagaatgg
     2821 caaaagttta tgcatttctt tccagacttg ttcaacaggc cagccattac gctcgtcatc
     2881 aaaatcactc gcatcaacca aaccgttatt cattcgtgat tgcgcctgag cgagacgaaa
     2941 tacgcgatcg ctgttaaaag gacaattaca aacaggaatc gaatgcaacc ggcgcaggaa
     3001 cactgccagc gcatcaacaa tattttcacc tgaatcagga tattcttcta atacctggaa
     3061 tgctgttttc ccggggatcg cagtggtgag taaccatgca tcatcaggag tacggataaa
     3121 atgcttgatg gtcggaagag gcataaattc cgtcagccag tttagtctga ccatctcatc
     3181 tgtaacatca ttggcaacgc tacctttgcc atgtttcaga aacaactctg gcgcatcggg
     3241 cttcccatac aatcgataga ttgtcgcacc tgattgcccg acattatcgc gagcccattt
     3301 atacccatat aaatcagcat ccatgttgga atttaatcgc ggcctagagc aagacgtttc
     3361 ccgttgaata tggctcataa caccccttgt attactgttt atgtaagcag acagttttat
     3421 tgttcatgac caaaatccct taacgtgagt tttcgttcca ctgagcgtca gaccccgtag
     3481 aaaagatcaa aggatcttct tgagatcctt tttttctgcg cgtaatctgc tgcttgcaaa
     3541 caaaaaaacc accgctacca gcggtggttt gtttgccgga tcaagagcta ccaactcttt
     3601 ttccgaaggt aactggcttc agcagagcgc agataccaaa tactgtcctt ctagtgtagc
     3661 cgtagttagg ccaccacttc aagaactctg tagcaccgcc tacatacctc gctctgctaa
     3721 tcctgttacc agtggctgct gccagtggcg ataagtcgtg tcttaccggg ttggactcaa
     3781 gacgatagtt accggataag gcgcagcggt cgggctgaac ggggggttcg tgcacacagc
     3841 ccagcttgga gcgaacgacc tacaccgaac tgagatacct acagcgtgag ctatgagaaa
     3901 gcgccacgct tcccgaaggg agaaaggcgg acaggtatcc ggtaagcggc agggtcggaa
     3961 caggagagcg cacgagggag cttccagggg gaaacgcctg gtatctttat agtcctgtcg
     4021 ggtttcgcca cctctgactt gagcgtcgat ttttgtgatg ctcgtcaggg gggcggagcc
     4081 tatggaaaaa cgccagcaac gcggcctttt tacggttcct ggccttttgc tggccttttg
     4141 ctcacatgtt ctttcctgcg ttatcccctg attctgtgga taaccgtatt accgcctttg
     4201 agtgagctga taccgctcgc cgcagccgaa cgaccgagcg cagcgagtca gtgagcgagg
     4261 aagcggaaga gcgcctgatg cggtattttc tccttacgca tctgtgcggt atttcacacc
     4321 gcatatatgg tgcactctca gtacaatctg ctctgatgcc gcatagttaa gccagtatac
     4381 actccgctat cgctacgtga ctgggtcatg gctgcgcccc gacacccgcc aacacccgct
     4441 gacgcgccct gacgggcttg tctgctcccg gcatccgctt acagacaagc tgtgaccgtc
     4501 tccgggagct gcatgtgtca gaggttttca ccgtcatcac cgaaacgcgc gaggcagctg
     4561 cggtaaagct catcagcgtg gtcgtgaagc gattcacaga tgtctgcctg ttcatccgcg
     4621 tccagctcgt tgagtttctc cagaagcgtt aatgtctggc ttctgataaa gcgggccatg
     4681 ttaagggcgg ttttttcctg tttggtcact gatgcctccg tgtaaggggg atttctgttc
     4741 atgggggtaa tgataccgat gaaacgagag aggatgctca cgatacgggt tactgatgat
     4801 gaacatgccc ggttactgga acgttgtgag ggtaaacaac tggcggtatg gatgcggcgg
     4861 gaccagagaa aaatcactca gggtcaatgc cagcgcttcg ttaatacaga tgtaggtgtt
     4921 ccacagggta gccagcagca tcctgcgatg cagatccgga acataatggt gcagggcgct
     4981 gacttccgcg tttccagact ttacgaaaca cggaaaccga agaccattca tgttgttgct
     5041 caggtcgcag acgttttgca gcagcagtcg cttcacgttc gctcgcgtat cggtgattca
     5101 ttctgctaac cagtaaggca accccgccag cctagccggg tcctcaacga caggagcacg
     5161 atcatgcgca cccgtggggc cgccatgccg gcgataatgg cctgcttctc gccgaaacgt
     5221 ttggtggcgg gaccagtgac gaaggcttga gcgagggcgt gcaagattcc gaataccgca
     5281 agcgacaggc cgatcatcgt cgcgctccag cgaaagcggt cctcgccgaa aatgacccag
     5341 agcgctgccg gcacctgtcc tacgagttgc atgataaaga agacagtcat aagtgcggcg
     5401 acgatagtca tgccccgcgc ccaccggaag gagctgactg ggttgaaggc tctcaagggc
     5461 atcggtcgag atcccggtgc ctaatgagtg agctaactta cattaattgc gttgcgctca
     5521 ctgcccgctt tccagtcggg aaacctgtcg tgccagctgc attaatgaat cggccaacgc
     5581 gcggggagag gcggtttgcg tattgggcgc cagggtggtt tttcttttca ccagtgagac
     5641 gggcaacagc tgattgccct tcaccgcctg gccctgagag agttgcagca agcggtccac
     5701 gctggtttgc cccagcaggc gaaaatcctg tttgatggtg gttaacggcg ggatataaca
     5761 tgagctgtct tcggtatcgt cgtatcccac taccgagata tccgcaccaa cgcgcagccc
     5821 ggactcggta atggcgcgca ttgcgcccag cgccatctga tcgttggcaa ccagcatcgc
     5881 agtgggaacg atgccctcat tcagcatttg catggtttgt tgaaaaccgg acatggcact
     5941 ccagtcgcct tcccgttccg ctatcggctg aatttgattg cgagtgagat atttatgcca
     6001 gccagccaga cgcagacgcg ccgagacaga acttaatggg cccgctaaca gcgcgatttg
     6061 ctggtgaccc aatgcgacca gatgctccac gcccagtcgc gtaccgtctt catgggagaa
     6121 aataatactg ttgatgggtg tctggtcaga gacatcaaga aataacgccg gaacattagt
     6181 gcaggcagct tccacagcaa tggcatcctg gtcatccagc ggatagttaa tgatcagccc
     6241 actgacgcgt tgcgcgagaa gattgtgcac cgccgcttta caggcttcga cgccgcttcg
     6301 ttctaccatc gacaccacca cgctggcacc cagttgatcg gcgcgagatt taatcgccgc
     6361 gacaatttgc gacggcgcgt gcagggccag actggaggtg gcaacgccaa tcagcaacga
     6421 ctgtttgccc gccagttgtt gtgccacgcg gttgggaatg taattcagct ccgccatcgc
     6481 cgcttccact ttttcccgcg ttttcgcaga aacgtggctg gcctggttca ccacgcggga
     6541 aacggtctga taagagacac cggcatactc tgcgacatcg tataacgtta ctggtttcac
     6601 attcaccacc ctgaattgac tctcttccgg gcgctatcat gccataccgc gaaaggtttt
     6661 gcgccattcg atggtgtccg ggatctcgac gctctccctt atgcgactcc tgcattagga
     6721 agcagcccag tagtaggttg aggccgttga gcaccgccgc cgcaaggaat ggtgcatgca
     6781 aggagatggc gcccaacagt cccccggcca cggggcctgc caccataccc acgccgaaac
     6841 aagcgctcat gagcccgaag tggcgagccc gatcttcccc atcggtgatg tcggcgatat
     6901 aggcgccagc aaccgcacct gtggcgccgg tgatgccggc cacgatgcgt ccggcgtaga
     6961 ggatcgagat ctcgatcccg cgaaat
//
